Addgene plasmid #36679: TAL2220
Depositing lab: Keith Joung. Depositing organization: Massachusetts General Hospital. Publication: FLASH assembly of TALENs for high-throughput genome editing. Reyon D, Tsai SQ, Khayter C, Foden JA, Sander JD, Joung JK. Nat Biotechnol. 2012 Apr 8. doi: 10.1038/nbt.2170. PubMed 22484455.
Backbone
  Vector backbone: JDS71
  Backbone manufacturer: Joung lab (Addgene Plasmid # 32287)
  Backbone size w/o insert (bp): 6447
  Vector type: Mammalian, T7 for in vitro mRNA synthesis
Growth in bacteria
  Bacterial resistance: Ampicillin, 100 μg/mL
  Growth temperature: 37°C
  Growth strain: XL1 Blue
  Copy number: High Copy
Gene/Insert
  Gene/Insert name: RECQL4-TALEN_Left (alt name: RECQL4)
  Species: H. sapiens (human)
  Insert size (bp): 1640
  Entrez Gene: Recql4 (a.k.a. RecQ4)
  Promoter: CMV
  Tag / fusion protein: 3X Flag (N terminal on backbone); WT FOKI (C terminal on backbone)
  Cloning method: Restriction Enzyme; 5′ cloning site BsmBI (destroyed during cloning); 3′ cloning site BsmBI (destroyed during cloning)
  Sequencing primers: 5′ CMV-F; 3′ BGH-rev
Terms and licenses: Academic/Nonprofit Terms; Industry Terms: Not Available to Industry
Depositor comments: Target binding site: TGCGGGACGTGCGGGAGC It is strongly recommended that users perform a diagnostic digest to verify this plasmid prior to use. For example, a double digest of the plasmid with BamHI and KpnI should result in two bands at 2.2kb and 5.9kb.
How to cite: TAL2220 was a gift from Keith Joung (Addgene plasmid # 36679 ; http://n2t.net/addgene:36679 ; RRID:Addgene_36679)
