[The description below was written by a language model from this plasmid's Addgene catalogue record.]
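Description:
TAL2220 is a mammalian expression plasmid encoding the left monomer of a TALEN (transcription activator-like effector nuclease) pair directed against the human RECQL4 gene. It is built on the JDS71 backbone, a roughly 6.4 kb TALEN expression vector, and is propagated in E. coli as a high-copy plasmid under ampicillin selection. The record does not include a feature table, so the origin of replication and other backbone elements are not itemised. The listing of a BGH reverse sequencing primer suggests that a BGH polyadenylation region lies downstream of the coding sequence.

The insert is a roughly 1.6 kb array of TAL effector repeats, assembled by the FLASH method and cloned into the backbone through BsmBI sites that were destroyed in the process. BsmBI is a type IIS enzyme, so the array joins in frame with the flanking sequences supplied by the vector. These backbone sequences provide an N-terminal 3X Flag tag for detection and a C-terminal wild-type FokI nuclease domain. The repeat array determines which DNA sequence the protein binds, in this case a defined site in RECQL4. Because FokI cleaves as a dimer, this left monomer is meant to be used with a matching right-hand TALEN that binds the opposite strand nearby, so that the two FokI domains meet over the spacer and make a double-strand break.

Expression in mammalian cells is driven by the CMV promoter. The vector type also lists a T7 promoter, which allows in vitro transcription of TALEN mRNA. The construct is typically used for targeted genome editing of the RECQL4 locus in human cells.
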