>Addgene plasmid #36679 | TAL2220 | depositor partial sequence | sequence record 45872 | TAL2220 sequence 1640 bps
GAACCTGACCCCAGACCAGGTAGTCGCAATCGCGAACAATAATGGGGGAAAGCAAGCCCTGGAAACCGTG
CAAAGGTTGTTGCCGGTCCTTTGTCAAGACCACGGCCTTACACCGGAGCAAGTCGTGGCCATTGCATCCC
ACGACGGTGGCAAACAGGCTCTTGAGACGGTTCAGAGACTTCTCCCAGTTCTCTGTCAAGCCCACGGGCT
GACTCCCGATCAAGTTGTAGCGATTGCGAATAACAATGGAGGGAAACAAGCATTGGAGACTGTCCAACGG
CTCCTTCCCGTGTTGTGTCAAGCCCACGGTTTGACGCCTGCACAAGTGGTCGCCATCGCCAACAACAACG
GCGGTAAGCAGGCGCTGGAAACAGTACAGCGCCTGCTGCCTGTACTGTGCCAGGATCATGGACTGACCCC
AGACCAGGTAGTCGCAATCGCGAACAATAATGGGGGAAAGCAAGCCCTGGAAACCGTGCAAAGGTTGTTG
CCGGTCCTTTGTCAAGACCACGGCCTTACACCGGAGCAAGTCGTGGCCATTGCAAGCAACATCGGTGGCA
AACAGGCTCTTGAGACGGTTCAGAGACTTCTCCCAGTTCTCTGTCAAGCCCACGGGCTGACTCCCGATCA
AGTTGTAGCGATTGCGTCGCATGACGGAGGGAAACAAGCATTGGAGACTGTCCAACGGCTCCTTCCCGTG
TTGTGTCAAGCCCACGGTTTGACGCCTGCACAAGTGGTCGCCATCGCCAACAACAACGGCGGTAAGCAGG
CGCTGGAAACAGTACAGCGCCTGCTGCCTGTACTGTGCCAGGATCATGGACTGACCCCAGACCAGGTAGT
CGCAATCGCGTCAAACGGAGGGGGAAAGCAAGCCCTGGAAACCGTGCAAAGGTTGTTGCCGGTCCTTTGT
CAAGACCACGGCCTTACACCGGAGCAAGTCGTGGCCATTGCAAATAATAACGGTGGCAAACAGGCTCTTG
AGACGGTTCAGAGACTTCTCCCAGTTCTCTGTCAAGCCCACGGGCTGACTCCCGATCAAGTTGTAGCGAT
TGCGTCGCATGACGGAGGGAAACAAGCATTGGAGACTGTCCAACGGCTCCTTCCCGTGTTGTGTCAAGCC
CACGGTTTGACGCCTGCACAAGTGGTCGCCATCGCCAACAACAACGGCGGTAAGCAGGCGCTGGAAACAG
TACAGCGCCTGCTGCCTGTACTGTGCCAGGATCATGGACTGACCCCAGACCAGGTAGTCGCAATCGCGAA
CAATAATGGGGGAAAGCAAGCCCTGGAAACCGTGCAAAGGTTGTTGCCGGTCCTTTGTCAAGACCACGGC
CTTACACCGGAGCAAGTCGTGGCCATTGCAAATAATAACGGTGGCAAACAGGCTCTTGAGACGGTTCAGA
GACTTCTCCCAGTTCTCTGTCAAGCCCACGGGCTGACTCCCGATCAAGTTGTAGCGATTGCGTCGAACAT
TGGAGGGAAACAAGCATTGGAGACTGTCCAACGGCTCCTTCCCGTGTTGTGTCAAGCCCACGGTTTGACG
CCTGCACAAGTGGTCGCCATCGCCAACAACAACGGCGGTAAGCAGGCGCTGGAAACAGTACAGCGCCTGC
TGCCTGTACTGTGCCAGGATCATGGACTGA
