>Addgene plasmid #36679 | TAL2220 | addgene partial sequence | sequence record 47190 | CMV-F 5'-CGCAAATGGGCGGTAGGCGTG-3'
ACTAGAGAACCCACTGGCTTACTGGCTTATCGAAATTAATACGACTCACTATAGGGAGACCCAAGCTGGC
TAGCACCATGGACTACAAAGACCATGACGGTGATTATAAAGATCATGACATCGATTACAAGGATGACGAT
GACAAGATGGCCCCCAAGAAGAAGAGGAAGGTGGGCATTCACCGCGGGGTACCTATGGTGGACTTGAGGA
CACTCGGTTATTCGCAACAGCAACAGGAGAAAATCAAGCCTAAGGTCAGGAGCACCGTCGCGCAACACCA
CGAGGCGCTTGTGGGGCATGGCTTCACTCATGCGCATATTGTCGCGCTTTCACAGCACCCTGCGGCGCTT
GGGACGGTGGCTGTCAAATACCAAGATATGATTGCGGCCCTGCCCGAAGCCACGCACGAGGCAATTGTAG
GGGTCGGTAAACAGTGGTCGGGAGCGCGAGCACTTGAGGCGCTGCTGACTGTGGCGGGTGAGCTTAGGGG
GCCTCCGCTCCAGCTCGACACCGGGCAGCTGCTGAAGATCGCGAAGAGAGGGGGAGTAACAGCGGTAGAG
GCAGTGCACGCCTGGCGCAATGCGCTCACCGGGGCCCCCTTGAACCTGACCCCAGACCAGGTAGTCGCAA
TCGCGAACAATAATGGGGGAAAGCAAGCCCTGGAAACCGTGCAAAGGTTGTTGCCGGTCCTTTGTCAAGA
CCACGGCCTTACACCGGAGCAAGTCGTGGCCATTGCATCCCACGACGGTGGCAAACAGGCTCTTGAGACG
GTTCAGAGACTTCTCCCAGTTCTCTGTCAAGCCCACGGG
